Addgene plasmid #231146: VirTREX2-HLDel-1_NbPDS
Purpose: T-DNA encoding TRV2 with TREX2 and mobile gRNA targeting NbPDS
Depositing lab: Daniel Voytas. Depositing organization: University of Minnesota. Publication: Heritable, multinucleotide deletions in plants using viral delivery of a repair exonuclease and guide RNAs. Liu D, Myers EA, Xuan S, Prichard LE, Donahue LI, Ellison EE, Starker CG, Voytas DF. Plant Physiol. 2024 Mar 29;194(4):2229-2239. doi: 10.1093/plphys/kiae015. PubMed 38243587.
Backbone
  Vector backbone: pEE083
  Vector type: Plant Expression
Growth in bacteria
  Bacterial resistance: Kanamycin, 50 μg/mL
  Growth temperature: 37°C
  Growth strain: DH5alpha
  Copy number: High Copy
Gene/Insert
  Gene/Insert name: TREX2 and mobile gRNA targeting NbPDS
  gRNA/shRNA sequence: TTGGTAGTAGCGACTCCATG
  Species: M. musculus (mouse); Nicotiana benthamania
  Promoter: PEBV sub-genomic
  Cloning method: Restriction Enzyme; 5′ cloning site unknown (unknown if destroyed)
Terms and licenses: Academic/Nonprofit Terms; Industry Terms: Not Available to Industry
Depositor comments: also contains mobile sequences from tRNAIleu
How to cite: VirTREX2-HLDel-1_NbPDS was a gift from Daniel Voytas (Addgene plasmid # 231146 ; http://n2t.net/addgene:231146 ; RRID:Addgene_231146)
