[The description below was written by a language model from this plasmid's Addgene catalogue record and pLannotate feature annotations shown in this document.]
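Description:
VirTREX2-HLDel-1_NbPDS is a plant binary (T-DNA) vector built on the pEE083 backbone that carries an infectious clone of tobacco rattle virus RNA2 (TRV2) engineered for virus-delivered genome editing. The backbone has the parts expected of an Agrobacterium shuttle plasmid. A ColE1/pUC-type origin with the pBR322 bom region supports high-copy propagation in E. coli, and the pVS1 oriV with RepA and StaA supports replication and stable maintenance in Agrobacterium. An aphA-3 kanamycin resistance gene provides bacterial selection. No plant selectable marker is annotated between the nopaline-type left and right T-DNA borders.

Within the T-DNA, an enhanced CaMV 35S promoter with a duplicated enhancer drives transcription of the viral cDNA, which includes the TRV capsid protein gene. Downstream sits the cargo, which the record says is expressed from a PEBV (pea early browning virus) sub-genomic promoter. It consists of the mouse TREX2 3' exonuclease coding sequence, followed by a guide RNA on an S. pyogenes Cas9 scaffold that targets the Nicotiana benthamiana phytoene desaturase gene (NbPDS), fused to a tRNA element. The depositor identifies this element as a mobile sequence from tRNA-Ile, of the kind used to promote movement of the RNA within the plant. The circular map continues with the viral 3' tRNA-like structure, a hammerhead ribozyme fragment that would trim the transcript to a defined 3' end, and the NOS terminator.

No Cas9 gene is annotated, so the nuclease must be supplied separately, and the TRV RNA1 component is likewise not on this plasmid. According to the associated publication title, the system is used to obtain heritable, multinucleotide deletions in plants by pairing guide RNAs with a repair exonuclease.
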