Features (pLannotate 1.2.2; 21 found; start..end, strand, type, name):
    361..400     +  ncRNA          TLS-PK6: Accession: RF01101 - Pseudoknot of tRNA-like structure
    396..449     +  ncRNA          Hammerhead 3 (fragment): Accession: RF00008 - Hammerhead ribozyme (type III)
    459..477     +  CDS            9xHis (fragment): 9xHis affinity tag
    512..764     +  terminator     NOS terminator: nopaline synthase terminator and poly(A) signal
    786..810     +  misc_feature   RB T-DNA repeat: right border repeat from nopaline C58 T-DNA
   1150..1551    +  CDS            Y4CG_SINFN (fragment): Protein inferred from homology: Swiss-Prot protein existence level 3. From Sinorhizobium fredii (strain NBRC 101917 / NGR234).
   2111..2740    +  CDS            pVS1 StaA: stability protein from the Pseudomonas plasmid pVS1 (Heeb et al., 2000)
   3169..4242    +  CDS            pVS1 RepA: replication protein from the Pseudomonas plasmid pVS1 (Heeb et al., 2000)
   4308..4502    +  rep_origin     pVS1 oriV: origin of replication for the Pseudomonas plasmid pVS1 (Heeb et al., 2000)
   4705..4744    +  CDS            rop (fragment): Rop protein, which maintains plasmids at low copy number; rop
   4846..4986    +  misc_feature   bom: basis of mobility region from pBR322
   5172..5759    -  rep_origin     ori: high-copy-number ColE1/pMB1/pBR322/pUC origin of replication
   5867..5936    -  ncRNA          RNA-OUT: Accession: RF00240 - RNA-OUT
   7184..7978    -  CDS            KanR: aminoglycoside phosphotransferase; aphA-3; confers resistance to kanamycin
   8403..8427    +  misc_feature   LB T-DNA repeat: left border repeat from nopaline C58 T-DNA
   8530..8550    -  misc_feature   MCS (fragment): pUC18/19 multiple cloning site
   8625..9299    +  promoter       CaMV 35S promoter (enhanced): cauliflower mosaic virus 35S promoter with a duplicated enhancer region
   9859..10470   +  CDS            CP: CAPSD_TRVPP - Experimental evidence at protein level: Swiss-Prot protein existence level 1. Capsid protein self-assembles to form rod-shaped virions about 22 nm in diameter with a central canal enclosing the viral genomic RNA. From Tobacco rattle virus (isolate PpK20) (TRV).
  10896..11603   +  CDS            Trex2: TREX2_MOUSE - Experimental evidence at protein level: Swiss-Prot protein existence level 1. Exonuclease with a preference for double-stranded DNA with mismatched 3' termini. May play a role in DNA repair. From Mus musculus (Mouse).
  11649..11716   +  misc_RNA       tracrRNA (fragment): trans-activating CRISPR RNA for the Streptococcus pyogenes CRISPR/Cas9 system
  11720..11793   +  ncRNA          tRNA: Accession: RF00005 - tRNA
>Addgene plasmid #231146 | VirTREX2-HLDel-1_NbPDS | addgene full sequence | sequence record 458094 | Addgene NGS Result
CCGGGCATGTCCCGAAGACATTAAACTACGGTTCTTTAAGTAGATCCGTGTCTGAAGTTTTAGGTTCAAT
TTAAACCTACGAGATTGACATTCTCGACTGATCTTGATTGATCGGTAAGTCTTTTGTAATTTAATTTTCT
TTTTGATTTTATTTTAAATTGTTATCTGTTTCTGTGTATAGACTGTTTGAGATCGGCGTTTGGCCGACTC
ATTGTCTTACCATAGGGGAACGGACTTTGTTTGTGTTGTTATTTTATTTGTATTTTATTAAAATTCTCAA
CGATCTGAAAAAGCCTCGCGGCTAAGAGATTGTTGGGGGGTGAGTAAGTACTTTTAAAGTGATGATGGTT
ACAAAGGCAAAAGGGGTAAAACCCCTCGCCTACGTAAGCGTTATTACGCCCGTCTACTTATATCAGTACA
CTGACGAGTCCCTAAAGGACGAAACGGGAGAACGCTAGCCACCACCACCACCACCACGTGTGAATTACAG
GTGACCAGCTCGAATTTCCCCGATCGTTCAAACATTTGGCAATAAAGTTTCTTAAGATTGAATCCTGTTG
CCGGTCTTGCGATGATTATCATATAATTTCTGTTGAATTACGTTAAGCATGTAATAATTAACATGTAATG
CATGACGTTATTTATGAGATGGGTTTTTATGATTAGAGTCCCGCAATTATACATTTAATACGCGATAGAA
AACAAAATATAGCGCGCAAACTAGGATAAATTATCGCGCGCGGTGTCATCTATGTTACTAGATCGGGAAT
TAAACTATCAGTGTTTGACAGGATATATTGGCGGGTAAACCTAAGAGAAAAGAGCGTTTATTAGAATAAT
CGGATATTTAAAAGGGCGTGAAAAGGTTTATCCGTTCGTCCATTTGTATGTGCATGCCAACCACAGGGTT
CCCCTCGGGATCAAAGTACTTTGATCCAACCCCTCCGCTGCTATAGTGCAGTCGGCTTCTGACGTTCAGT
GCAGCCGTCTTCTGAAAACGACATGTCGCACAAGTCCTAAGTTACGCGACAGGCTGCCGCCCTGCCCTTT
TCCTGGCGTTTTCTTGTCGCGTGTTTTAGTCGCATAAAGTAGAATACTTGCGACTAGAACCGGAGACATT
ACGCCATGAACAAGAGCGCCGCCGCTGGCCTGCTGGGCTATGCCCGCGTCAGCACCGACGACCAGGACTT
GACCAACCAACGGGCCGAACTGCACGCGGCCGGCTGCACCAAGCTGTTTTCCGAGAAGATCACCGGCACC
AGGCGCGACCGCCCGGAGCTGGCCAGGATGCTTGACCACCTACGCCCTGGCGACGTTGTGACAGTGACCA
GGCTAGACCGCCTGGCCCGCAGCACCCGCGACCTACTGGACATTGCCGAGCGCATCCAGGAGGCCGGCGC
GGGCCTGCGTAGCCTGGCAGAGCCGTGGGCCGACACCACCACGCCGGCCGGCCGCATGGTGTTGACCGTG
TTCGCCGGCATTGCCGAGTTCGAGCGTTCCCTAATCATCGACCGCACCCGGAGCGGGCGCGAGGCCGCCA
AGGCCCGAGGCGTGAAGTTTGGCCCCCGCCCTACCCTCACCCCGGCACAGATCGCGCACGCCCGCGAGCT
GATCGACCAGGAAGGCCGCACCGTGAAAGAGGCGGCTGCACTGCTTGGCGTGCATCGCTCGACCCTGTAC
CGCGCACTTGAGCGCAGCGAGGAAGTGACGCCCACCGAGGCCAGGCGGCGCGGTGCCTTCCGTGAGGACG
CATTGACCGAGGCCGACGCCCTGGCGGCCGCCGAGAATGAACGCCAAGAGGAACAAGCATGAAACCGCAC
CAGGACGGCCAGGACGAACCGTTTTTCATTACCGAAGAGATCGAGGCGGAGATGATCGCGGCCGGGTACG
TGTTCGAGCCGCCCGCGCACGTCTCAACCGTGCGGCTGCATGAAATCCTGGCCGGTTTGTCTGATGCCAA
GCTGGCGGCCTGGCCGGCCAGCTTGGCCGCTGAAGAAACCGAGCGCCGCCGTCTAAAAAGGTGATGTGTA
TTTGAGTAAAACAGCTTGCGTCATGCGGTCGCTGCGTATATGATGCGATGAGTAAATAAACAAATACGCA
AGGGGAACGCATGAAGGTTATCGCTGTACTTAACCAGAAAGGCGGGTCAGGCAAGACGACCATCGCAACC
CATCTAGCCCGCGCCCTGCAACTCGCCGGGGCCGATGTTCTGTTAGTCGATTCCGATCCCCAGGGCAGTG
CCCGCGATTGGGCGGCCGTGCGGGAAGATCAACCGCTAACCGTTGTCGGCATCGACCGCCCGACGATTGA
CCGCGACGTGAAGGCCATCGGCCGGCGCGACTTCGTAGTGATCGACGGAGCGCCCCAGGCGGCGGACTTG
GCTGTGTCCGCGATCAAGGCAGCCGACTTCGTGCTGATTCCGGTGCAGCCAAGCCCTTACGACATATGGG
CCACCGCCGACCTGGTGGAGCTGGTTAAGCAGCGCATTGAGGTCACGGATGGAAGGCTACAAGCGGCCTT
TGTCGTGTCGCGGGCGATCAAAGGCACGCGCATCGGCGGTGAGGTTGCCGAGGCGCTGGCCGGGTACGAG
CTGCCCATTCTTGAGTCCCGTATCACGCAGCGCGTGAGCTACCCAGGCACTGCCGCCGCCGGCACAACCG
TTCTTGAATCAGAACCCGAGGGCGACGCTGCCCGCGAGGTCCAGGCGCTGGCCGCTGAAATTAAATCAAA
ACTCATTTGAGTTAATGAGGTAAAGAGAAAATGAGCAAAAGCACAAACACGCTAAGTGCCGGCCGTCCGA
GCGCACGCAGCAGCAAGGCTGCAACGTTGGCCAGCCTGGCAGACACGCCAGCCATGAAGCGGGTCAACTT
TCAGTTGCCGGCGGAGGATCACACCAAGCTGAAGATGTACGCGGTACGCCAAGGCAAGACCATTACCGAG
CTGCTATCTGAATACATCGCGCAGCTACCAGAGTAAATGAGCAAATGAATAAATGAGTAGATGAATTTTA
GCGGCTAAAGGAGGCGGCATGGAAAATCAAGAACAACCAGGCACCGACGCCGTGGAATGCCCCATGTGTG
GAGGAACGGGCGGTTGGCCAGGCGTAAGCGGCTGGGTTGCCTGCCGGCCCTGCAATGGCACTGGAACCCC
CAAGCCCGAGGAATCGGCGTGAGCGGTCGCAAACCATCCGGCCCGGTACAAATCGGCGCGGCGCTGGGTG
ATGACCTGGTGGAGAAGTTGAAGGCCGCGCAGGCCGCCCAGCGGCAACGCATCGAGGCAGAAGCACGCCC
CGGTGAATCGTGGCAAGCGGCCGCTGATCGAATCCGCAAAGAATCCCGGCAACCGCCGGCAGCCGGTGCG
CCGTCGATTAGGAAGCCGCCCAAGGGCGACGAGCAACCAGATTTTTTCGTTCCGATGCTCTATGACGTGG
GCACCCGCGATAGTCGCAGCATCATGGACGTGGCCGTTTTCCGTCTGTCGAAGCGTGACCGACGAGCTGG
CGAGGTGATCCGCTACGAGCTTCCAGACGGGCACGTAGAGGTTTCCGCAGGGCCGGCCGGCATGGCCAGT
GTGTGGGATTACGACCTGGTACTGATGGCGGTTTCCCATCTAACCGAATCCATGAACCGATACCGGGAAG
GGAAGGGAGACAAGCCCGGCCGCGTGTTCCGTCCACACGTTGCGGACGTACTCAAGTTCTGCCGGCGAGC
CGATGGCGGAAAGCAGAAAGACGACCTGGTAGAAACCTGCATTCGGTTAAACACCACGCACGTTGCCATG
CAGCGTACGAAGAAGGCCAAGAACGGCCGCCTGGTGACGGTATCCGAGGGTGAAGCCTTGATTAGCCGCT
ACAAGATCGTAAAGAGCGAAACCGGGCGGCCGGAGTACATCGAGATCGAGCTAGCTGATTGGATGTACCG
CGAGATCACAGAAGGCAAGAACCCGGACGTGCTGACGGTTCACCCCGATTACTTTTTGATCGATCCCGGC
ATCGGCCGTTTTCTCTACCGCCTGGCACGCCGCGCCGCAGGCAAGGCAGAAGCCAGATGGTTGTTCAAGA
CGATCTACGAACGCAGTGGCAGCGCCGGAGAGTTCAAGAAGTTCTGTTTCACCGTGCGCAAGCTGATCGG
GTCAAATGACCTGCCGGAGTACGATTTGAAGGAGGAGGCGGGGCAGGCTGGCCCGATCCTAGTCATGCGC
TACCGCAACCTGATCGAGGGCGAAGCATCCGCCGGTTCCTAATGTACGGAGCAGATGCTAGGGCAAATTG
CCCTAGCAGGGGAAAAAGGTCGAAAAGGTCTCTTTCCTGTGGATAGCACGTACATTGGGAACCCAAAGCC
GTACATTGGGAACCGGAACCCGTACATTGGGAACCCAAAGCCGTACATTGGGAACCGGTCACACATGTAA
GTGACTGATATAAAAGAGAAAAAAGGCGATTTTTCCGCCTAAAACTCTTTAAAACTTATTAAAACTCTTA
AAACCCGCCTGGCCTGTGCATAACTGTCTGGCCAGCGCACAGCCGAAGAGCTGCAAAAAGCGCCTACCCT
TCGGTCGCTGCGCTCCCTACGCCCCGCCGCTTCGCGTCGGCCTATCGCGGCCGCTGGCCGCTCAAAAATG
GCTGGCCTACGGCCAGGCAATCTACCAGGGCGCGGACAAGCCGCGCCGTCGCCACTCGACCGCCGGCGCC
CACATCAAGGCACCCTGCCTCGCGCGTTTCGGTGATGACGGTGAAAACCTCTGACACATGCAGCTCCCGG
AGACGGTCACAGCTTGTCTGTAAGCGGATGCCGGGAGCAGACAAGCCCGTCAGGGCGCGTCAGCGGGTGT
TGGCGGGTGTCGGGGCGCAGCCATGACCCAGTCACGTAGCGATAGCGGAGTGTATACTGGCTTAACTATG
CGGCATCAGAGCAGATTGTACTGAGAGTGCACCATATGCGGTGTGAAATACCGCACAGATGCGTAAGGAG
AAAATACCGCATCAGGCGCTCTTCCGCTTCCTCGCTCACTGACTCGCTGCGCTCGGTCGTTCGGCTGCGG
CGAGCGGTATCAGCTCACTCAAAGGCGGTAATACGGTTATCCACAGAATCAGGGGATAACGCAGGAAAGA
ACATGTGAGCAAAAGGCCAGCAAAAGGCCAGGAACCGTAAAAAGGCCGCGTTGCTGGCGTTTTTCCATAG
GCTCCGCCCCCCTGACGAGCATCACAAAAATCGACGCTCAAGTCAGAGGTGGCGAAACCCGACAGGACTA
TAAAGATACCAGGCGTTTCCCCCTGGAAGCTCCCTCGTGCGCTCTCCTGTTCCGACCCTGCCGCTTACCG
GATACCTGTCCGCCTTTCTCCCTTCGGGAAGCGTGGCGCTTTCTCATAGCTCACGCTGTAGGTATCTCAG
TTCGGTGTAGGTCGTTCGCTCCAAGCTGGGCTGTGTGCACGAACCCCCCGTTCAGCCCGACCGCTGCGCC
TTATCCGGTAACTATCGTCTTGAGTCCAACCCGGTAAGACACGACTTATCGCCACTGGCAGCAGCCACTG
GTAACAGGATTAGCAGAGCGAGGTATGTAGGCGGTGCTACAGATTCTTGAAGTGGTGGCCTAACTACGGC
TACACTAGAAGGACAGTATTTGGTATCTGCGCTCTGCTGAAGCCAGTTACCTTCGGAAAAAGAGTTGGTA
GCTCTTGATCCGGCAAACAAACCACCGCTGGTAGCGGTGGTTTTTTTGTTTGCAAGCAGCAGATTACGCG
CAGAAAAAAAGGATCTCAAGAAGATCCTTTGATCTTTTCTACGGGGTCTGACGCTCAGTGGAACGAAAAC
TCACGTTAAGGGCTGATGAATCCCCTAATGATTTTTATCAAAATCATTAAGTTAAGGTAGATACACATCT
TGTCATATGATCAAATGGTTTCGCCAAAAATCAATAATCAGACAACAAAATGTGCGAACTCGATATTTTA
CACGACTCTCTTTACCAATTCTGCCCCGAATTACACTTAAAACGACTCAACAGCTTAACGTTGGCTTGCC
ACGCCTTACTTGACTGTAAAACTCTCACTCTTACCGAACTTGGCCGTAACCTGCCAACCAAAGCGAGAAC
AAAACATAACATCAAACGAATCGACCGATTGTTAGGTAATCGTCACCTCCACAAAGAGCGACTCGCTGTA
TACCGTTGGCATGCTAGCTTTATCTGTTCGGGCAATACGATGCCCATTGTACTTGTTGACTGGTCTGATA
TCCGTGAGCAAAAACGGCTTATGGTATTGCGAGCTTCAGTCGCACTACACGGTCGTTCTGTTACTCTTTA
TGAGAAAGCGTTCCCGCTTTCAGAGCAATGTTCAAAGAAAGCTCATGACCAATTTCTAGCCGACCTTGCG
AGCATTCTACCGAGTAACACCACACCGCTCATTGTCAGTGATGCTGGCTTTAAAGTGCCATGGTATAAAT
CCGTTGAGAAGCTGGGTTGGTACTGGTTAAGTCGAGTAAGAGGAAAAGTACAATATGCAGACCTAGGAGC
GGAAAACTGGAAACCTATCAGCAACTTACATGATATGTCATCTAGTCACTCAAAGACTTTAGGCTATAAG
AGGCTGACTAAAAGCAATCCAATCTCATGCCAAATTCTATTGTATAAATCTCGCTCTAAAGGCCGAAAAA
ATCAGCGCTCGACACGGACTCATTGTCACCACCCGTCACCTAAAATCTACTCAGCGTCGGCAAAGGAGCC
ATGGATTCTAGCAACTAACTTACCTGTTGAAATTCGAACACCCAAACAACTTGTTAATATCTATTCGAAG
CGAATGCAGATTGAAGAAACCTTCCGAGACTTGAAAAGTCCTGCCTACGGACTAGGCCTACGCCATAGCC
GAACGAGCAGCTCAGAGCGTTTTGATATCATGCTGCTAATCGCCCTGATGCTTCAACTAACATGTTGGCT
TGCGGGCGTTCATGCTCAGAAACAAGGTTGGGACAAGCACTTCCAGGCTAACACAGTCAGAAATCGAAAC
GTACTCTCAACAGTTCGCTTAGGCATGGAAGTTTTGCGGCATTCTGGCTACACAATAACAAGGGAAGACT
CACTCGTGGCTGCAACCCTGCTTACTCAAAATCTATTCACACATGGTTACGTTTTGGGGAAATTATGAGG
GGATCTCTCAGCGTTAAGGGATTTTGGTCATGCATTCTAGGTACTAAAACAATTCATCCAGTAAAATATA
ATATTTTATTTTCTCCCAATCAGGCTTGATCCCCAGTAAGTCAAAAAATAGCTCGACATACTGTTCTTCC
CCGATATCCTCCCTGATCGACCGGACGCAGAAGGCAATGTCATACCACTTGTCCGCCCTGCCGCTTCTCC
CAAGATCAATAAAGCCACTTACTTTGCCATCTTTCACAAAGATGTTGCTGTCTCCCAGGTCGCCGTGGGA
AAAGACAAGTTCCTCTTCGGGCTTTTCCGTCTTTAAAAAATCATACAGCTCGCGCGGATCTTTAAATGGA
GTGTCTTCTTCCCAGTTTTCGCAATCCACATCGGCCAGATCGTTATTCAGTAAGTAATCCAATTCGGCTA
AGCGGCTGTCTAAGCTATTCGTATAGGGACAATCCGATATGTCGATGGAGTGAAAGAGCCTGATGCACTC
CGCATACAGCTCGATAATCTTTTCAGGGCTTTGTTCATCTTCATACTCTTCCGAGCAAAGGACGCCATCG
GCCTCACTCATGAGCAGATTGCTCCAGCCATCATGCCGTTCAAAGTGCAGGACCTTTGGAACAGGCAGCT
TTCCTTCCAGCCATAGCATCATGTCCTTTTCCCGTTCCACATCATAGGTGGTCCCTTTATACCGGCTGTC
CGTCATTTTTAAATATAGGTTTTCATTTTCTCCCACCAGCTTATATACCTTAGCAGGAGACATTCCTTCC
GTATCTTTTACGCAGCGGTATTTTTCGATCAGTTTTTTCAATTCCGGTGATATTCTCATTTTAGCCATTT
ATTATTTCCTTCCTCTTTTCTACAGTATTTAAAGATACCCCAAGAAGCTAATTATAACAAGACGAACTCC
AATTCACTGTTCCTTGCATTCTAAAACCTTAAATACCAGAAAACAGCTTTTTCAAAGTTGTTTTCAAAGT
TGGCGTATAACATAGTATCGACGGAGCCGATTTTGAAACCGCGGTGATCACAGGCAGCAACGCTCTGTCA
TCGTTACAATCAACATGCTACCCTCCGCGAGATCATCCGTGTTTCAAACCCGGCAGCTTAGTTGCCGTTC
TTCCGAATAGCATCGGTAACATGAGCAAAGTCTGCCGCCTTACAACGGCTCTCCCGCTGACGCCGTCCCG
GACTGATGGGCTGCCTGTATCGAGTGGTGATTTTGTGCCGAGCTGCCGGTCGGGGAGCTGTTGGCTGGCT
GGTGGCAGGATATATTGTGGTGTAAACAAATTGACGCTTAGACAACTTAATAACACATTGCGGACGTTTT
TAATGTACTGAATTAACGCCGAATTAATTCCTAGGCCACCATGTTGGGCCCGGCGCGCCAAGCTTGCATG
CCTGCAGGTCAACATGGTGGAGCACGACACTCTCGTCTACTCCAAGAATATCAAAGATACAGTCTCAGAA
GACCAGAGGGCTATTGAGACTTTTCAACAAAGGGTAATATCGGGAAACCTCCTCGGATTCCATTGCCCAG
CTATCTGTCACTTCATCGAAAGGACAGTAGAAAAGGAAGATGGCTTCTACAAATGCCATCATTGCGATAA
AGGAAAGGCTATCGTTCAAGATGCCTCTACCGACAGTGGTCCCAAAGATGGACCCCCACCCACGAGGAAC
ATCGTGGAAAAAGAAGACGTTCCAACCACGTCTTCAAAGCAAGTGGATTGATGTGATGGTCAACATGGTG
GAGCACGACACTCTCGTCTACTCCAAGAATATCAAAGATACAGTCTCAGAAGACCAGAGGGCTATTGAGA
CTTTTCAACAAAGGGTAATATCGGGAAACCTCCTCGGATTCCATTGCCCAGCTATCTGTCACTTCATCGA
AAGGACAGTAGAAAAGGAAGATGGCTTCTACAAATGCCATCATTGCGATAAAGGAAAGGCTATCGTTCAA
GATGCCTCTACCGACAGTGGTCCCAAAGATGGACCCCCACCCACGAGGAACATCGTGGAAAAAGAAGACG
TTCCAACCACGTCTTCAAAGCAAGTGGATTGATGTGATATCTCCACTGACGTAAGGGATGACGCACAATC
CCACTATCCTTCGCAAGACCCTTCCTCTATATAAGGAAGTTCATTTCATTTGGAGAGGATAAAACATTGC
ACCTATGGTGTTGCCCTGGCTGGGGTATGTCAGTGATCGCAGTAGAATGTACTAATTGACAAGTTGGAGA
ATACGGTAGAACGTCCTTATCCAACACAGCCTTTATCCCTCTCCCTGACGAGGTTTTTGTCAGTGTAATA
TTTCTTTTTGAACTATCCAGCTTAGTACCGTACGGGAAAGTGACTGGTGTGCTTATCTTTGAAATGTTAC
TTTGGGTTTCGGTTCTTTAGGTTAGTAAGAAAGCACTTGTCTTCTCATACAAAGGAAAACCTGAGACGTA
TCGCTTACGAAAGTAGCAATGAAAGAAAGGTGGTGGTTTTAATCGCTACCGCAAAAACGATGGGGTCGTT
TTAATTAACTTCTCCTACGCAAGCGTCTAAACGGACGTTGGGGTTTTGCTAGTTTCTTTAGAGAAAACTA
GCTAAGTCTTTAATGTTATCATTAGAGATGGCATAAATATAATACTTGTGTCTGCTGATAAGATCATTTT
AATTTGGACGATTAGACTTGTTGAACTACAGGTTACTGAATCACTTGCGCTAATCAACATGGGAGATATG
TACGATGAATCATTTGACAAGTCGGGCGGTCCTGCTGACTTGATGGACGATTCTTGGGTGGAATCAGTTT
CGTGGAAAGATCTGTTGAAGAAGTTACACAGCATAAAATTTGCACTACAGTCTGGTAGAGATGAGATCAC
TGGGTTACTAGCGGCACTGAATAGACAGTGTCCTTATTCACCATATGAGCAGTTTCCAGATAAGAAGGTG
TATTTCCTTTTAGACTCACGGGCTAACAGTGCTCTTGGTGTGATTCAGAACGCTTCAGCGTTCAAGAGAC
GAGCTGATGAGAAGAATGCAGTGGCGGGTGTTACAAATATTCCTGCGAATCCAAACACAACGGTTACGAC
GAACCAAGGGAGTACTACTACTACCAAGGCGAACACTGGCTCGACTTTGGAAGAAGACTTGTACACTTAT
TACAAATTCGATGATGCCTCTACAGCTTTCCACAAATCTCTAACTTCGTTAGAGAACATGGAGTTGAAGA
GTTATTACCGAAGGAACTTTGAGAAAGTATTCGGGATTAAGTTTGGTGGAGCAGCTGCTAGTTCATCTGC
ACCGCCTCCAGCGAGTGGAGGTCCGATACGTCCTAATCCCTAGGGATTTAAGGACGTGAACTCTGTTGAG
ATCTCTGTGAAATTCAGAGGGTGGGTGATACCATATTCACTGATGCCATTAGCGACATCTAAATAGGGCT
AATTGTGACTAATTTGAGGGAATTTCCTTTACCATTGACGTCAGTGTCGTTGGTAGCATTTGAGTTTCGG
AGCATCTTGTTCTGGGGTTTCACACTATCTTTAGAGAAAGTGTTAAGTTAATTAAGTTATCTTAATTAAG
AGCATAATTATACTGATTTGTCTCTCGTTGATAGAGTCTATCATTCTGTTACTAAAAATTTGACAACTCG
GTTTGCTGACCTACTGGTTACTGTATCACTTACCCGAGTTAACGAGTCTAGAAACATGAAAAGAACTGCT
GATGGATCAGAATTTGAAAGCCCGAAAAAAAAAAGAAAGGTTTCAATGTCTGAGCCACCTCGGGCTGAGA
CCTTTGTATTCCTGGACCTAGAAGCCACTGGGCTCCCAAACATGGACCCTGAGATTGCAGAGATATCCCT
TTTTGCTGTTCACCGCTCTTCCCTGGAGAACCCAGAACGGGATGATTCTGGTTCCTTGGTGCTGCCCCGT
GTTCTGGACAAGCTCACACTGTGCATGTGCCCGGAGCGCCCCTTTACTGCCAAGGCCAGTGAGATTACTG
GTTTGAGCAGCGAAAGCCTGATGCACTGCGGGAAGGCTGGTTTCAATGGCGCTGTGGTAAGGACACTGCA
GGGCTTCCTAAGCCGCCAGGAGGGCCCCATCTGCCTTGTGGCCCACAATGGCTTCGATTATGACTTCCCA
CTGCTGTGCACGGAGCTACAACGTCTGGGTGCCCATCTGCCCCAAGACACTGTCTGCCTGGACACACTGC
CTGCATTGCGGGGCCTGGACCGTGCTCACAGCCACGGCACCAGGGCTCAAGGCCGCAAAAGCTACAGCCT
GGCCAGTCTCTTCCACCGCTACTTCCAGGCTGAACCCAGTGCTGCCCATTCAGCAGAAGGTGATGTGCAC
ACCCTGCTTCTGATCTTCCTGCATCGTGCTCCTGAGCTGCTCGCCTGGGCAGATGAGCAGGCCCGCAGCT
GGGCTCATATTGAGCCCATGTACGTGCCACCTGATGGTCCAAGCCTCGAAGCCTAATCCCTTGGTAGTAG
CGACTCCATGGTTTAAGAGCTATGCTGGAAACAGCATAGCAAGTTTAAATAAGGCTAGTCCGTTATCAAC
TTGAAAAAGTGGCACCGAGTCGGTGCTCCCGCTCCCGTAGCTCAGTTGGTTAGAGCGTTGGTCTTATGAG
CCGAAGGTCGCGGGTTCGAGCCCCGCCGGAAGCAAGTG
